>Addgene plasmid #228814 | EGFP_EHMT1_N300 | addgene full sequence | sequence record 456138 | Addgene NGS Result
ACGCGCAGAAAAAAAGGATCTCAAGAAGATCCTTTGATCTTTTCTACGGGGTCTGACGCTCAGTGGAACG
AAAACTCACGTTAAGGGATTTTGGTCATGAGATTATCAAAAAGGATCTTCACCTAGATCCTTTTAAATTA
AAAATGAAGTTTTAAATCAATCTAAAGTATATATGAGTAACCTGAGGCTATGGCAGGGCCTGCCGCCCCG
ACGTTGGCTGCGAGCCCTGGGCCTTCACCCGAACTTGGGGGGTGGGGTGGGGAAAAGGAAGAAACGCGGG
CGTATTGGCCCCAATGGGGTCTCGGTGGGGTATCGACAGAGTGCCAGCCCTGGGACCGAACCCCGCGTTT
ATGAACAAACGACCCAACACCGTGCGTTTTATTCTGTCTTTTTATTGCCGTCATAGCGCGGGTTCCTTCC
GGTATTGTCTCCTTCCGTGTTTCAGTTAGCCTCCCCCTAGGGTGGGCGAAGAACTCCAGCATGAGATCCC
CGCGCTGGAGGATCATCCAGCCGGCGTCCCGGAAAACGATTCCGAAGCCCAACCTTTCATAGAAGGCGGC
GGTGGAATCGAAATCTCGTGATGGCAGGTTGGGCGTCGCTTGGTCGGTCATTTCGAACCCCAGAGTCCCG
CTCAGAAGAACTCGTCAAGAAGGCGATAGAAGGCGATGCGCTGCGAATCGGGAGCGGCGATACCGTAAAG
CACGAGGAAGCGGTCAGCCCATTCGCCGCCAAGCTCTTCAGCAATATCACGGGTAGCCAACGCTATGTCC
TGATAGCGGTCCGCCACACCCAGCCGGCCACAGTCGATGAATCCAGAAAAGCGGCCATTTTCCACCATGA
TATTCGGCAAGCAGGCATCGCCATGGGTCACGACGAGATCCTCGCCGTCGGGCATGCTCGCCTTGAGCCT
GGCGAACAGTTCGGCTGGCGCGAGCCCCTGATGCTCTTCGTCCAGATCATCCTGATCGACAAGACCGGCT
TCCATCCGAGTACGTGCTCGCTCGATGCGATGTTTCGCTTGGTGGTCGAATGGGCAGGTAGCCGGATCAA
GCGTATGCAGCCGCCGCATTGCATCAGCCATGATGGATACTTTCTCGGCAGGAGCAAGGTGAGATGACAG
GAGATCCTGCCCCGGCACTTCGCCCAATAGCAGCCAGTCCCTTCCCGCTTCAGTGACAACGTCGAGCACA
GCTGCGCAAGGAACGCCCGTCGTGGCCAGCCACGATAGCCGCGCTGCCTCGTCTTGCAGTTCATTCAGGG
CACCGGACAGGTCGGTCTTGACAAAAAGAACCGGGCGCCCCTGCGCTGACAGCCGGAACACGGCGGCATC
AGAGCAGCCGATTGTCTGTTGTGCCCAGTCATAGCCGAATAGCCTCTCCACCCAAGCGGCCGGAGAACCT
GCGTGCAATCCATCTTGTTCAATCATGCGAAACGATCCTCATCCTGTCTCTTGATCGATCTTTGCAAAAG
CCTAGGCCTCCAAAAAAGCCTCCTCACTACTTCTGGAATAGCTCAGAGGCCGAGGCGGCCTCGGCCTCTG
CATAAATAAAAAAAATTAGTCAGCCATGGGGCGGAGAATGGGCGGAACTGGGCGGAGTTAGGGGCGGGAT
GGGCGGAGTTAGGGGCGGGACTATGGTTGCTGACTAATTGAGATGCATGCTTTGCATACTTCTGCCTGCT
GGGGAGCCTGGGGACTTTCCACACCTGGTTGCTGACTAATTGAGATGCATGCTTTGCATACTTCTGCCTG
CTGGGGAGCCTGGGGACTTTCCACACCCTAACTGACACACATTCCACAGCTGGTTCTTTCCGCCTCAGGA
CTCTTCCTTTTTCAATATTATTGAAGCATTTATCAGGGTTATTGTCTCATGAGCGGATACATATTTGAAT
GTATTTAGAAAAATAAACAAATAGGGGTTCCGCGCACATTTCCCCGAAAAGTGCCACCTG
[124 nt withheld, positions 1951-2074]
C
[91 nt withheld, positions 2076-2166]
A
[49 nt withheld, positions 2168-2216]
CCTTTGACGTTGGAGTCCACGTTCTTT
[37 nt withheld, positions 2244-2280]
ACCCTATCTCGGTCTATTCTTTTGATTTATAAGGGATTTTGCCGATTTCGGCCTATTGGTTAAAAAATGA
GCTGATTTAACAAAAATTTAACGCGAATTTTAACAAAATATTAACGCTTACAATTTACGCGTTAAGATAC
ATTGATGAGTTTGGACAAACCACAACTAGAATGCAGTGAAAAAAATGCTTTATTTGTGAAATTTGTGATG
CTATTGCTTTATTTGTAACCATTATAAGCTGCAATAAACAAGTTAACAACAACAATTGCATTCATTTTAT
GTTTCAGGTTCAGGGGGAGGTGTGGGAGGTTTTTTAAAGCAAGTAAAACCTCTACAAATGTGGTATGGCT
GATTATGATCAGTTATCTAGATCCGGTGGATCCCGGGCCCGCGGTACCGTCGACAGGAACCAGGCTATAG
GTTCCCATTCTTCGTTTTTTCTTCCGAGGTACTGCAGCTGCTGTCTGTGATTTTGTGGTGGCCATGTAGC
ACTGGTTCTGAGGTAGCGACTGATGAAGGGATGGGAAGGGGGGTAAAAGCTGCTGTCGTCCAAAGTCAGA
AATGTTTTTGTTGACCTCCTCTTTTGGCTCCTTATGATCTCTAGCTTCTCGAACTTCTCTGGGATCTTTA
CTGGCTGCATGCAGGCCCACGACGGACTTCGGCATGGTCTTGCGTGCCCTGTGGACCTTGACGTCGGCGC
CAGGGGCCGGGAGCTTCCTGTCCTCTGTGTCAGCACTCCCCTCCCCAAGGGTGGCTGGTGGGGCGGCTGG
CGTCTGGGGAAAAGCGCTTGGAGTCCTGCCTTTGCCAGCCCCTCCAGGAAGGGTTTTTGCAGCATGGCCA
GGCAGCGAAGAGGCCAGAGTGCTGGTAGTCCTCAAGGGCTGTGCCTGTAGGGCCGGCTTATTTAAGATGT
ATCCGTTGCTGCCGATGACAGAAGTCTGCACAAAGTCGTCGGCAGTGACGTGGTTTTGCTTCGCCGCTTC
TGAGTCTCTTTCTGAAACCCCATTTTCCGCTATCCGAGTTAGTGTGTTGGTGCCATCCTGGGGGTTGACC
CTTGCGCTGTCCTGAGTGTGCTTTGCAGCATTTGCATGACTGCTGGCATCGCTGTTTTCACAAGACCCAT
AGGTCTCACCGTCCGCAGTCATGTGGGCCTCTCCTGCCTGTTTCTCTGCTGAGCCTTCGTCGGCAGCCAT
AGGTGTCTCTTCTCCCAGCAGCTCGGTTTTCACACAGCAATCCTGCTGAGGCTCCCCCCTCGCCGGAACT
GCCTCGGCATCGGCGGCGGCCATGGATCTGAGTCCGGACTTGTACAGCTCGTCCATGCCGAGAGTGATCC
CGGCGGCGGTCACGAACTCCAGCAGGACCATGTGATCGCGCTTCTCGTTGGGGTCTTTGCTCAGGGCGGA
CTGGGTGCTCAGGTAGTGGTTGTCGGGCAGCAGCACGGGGCCGTCGCCGATGGGGGTGTTCTGCTGGTAG
TGGTCGGCGAGCTGCACGCTGCCGTCCTCGATGTTGTGGCGGATCTTGAAGTTCACCTTGATGCCGTTCT
TCTGCTTGTCGGCCATGATATAGACGTTGTGGCTGTTGTAGTTGTACTCCAGCTTGTGCCCCAGGATGTT
GCCGTCCTCCTTGAAGTCGATGCCCTTCAGCTCGATGCGGTTCACCAGGGTGTCGCCCTCGAACTTCACC
TCGGCGCGGGTCTTGTAGTTGCCGTCGTCCTTGAAGAAGATGGTGCGCTCCTGGACGTAGCCTTCGGGCA
TGGCGGACTTGAAGAAGTCGTGCTGCTTCATGTGGTCGGGGTAGCGGCTGAAGCACTGCACGCCGTAGGT
CAGGGTGGTCACGAGGGTGGGCCAGGGCACGGGCAGCTTGCCGGTGGTGCAGATGAACTTCAGGGTCAGC
TTGCCGTAGGTGGCATCGCCCTCGCCCTCGCCGGACACGCTGAACTTGTGGCCGTTTACGTCGCCGTCCA
GCTCGACCAGGATGGGCACCACCCCGGTGAACAGCTCCTCGCCCTTGCTCACCATGGTGGCGACCGGTAG
CGCTAGCGGATCTGACGGTTCACTAAACCAGCTCTGCTTATATAGACCTCCCACCGTACACGCCTACCGC
CCATTTGCGTCAATGGGGCGGAGTTGTTACGACATTTTGGAAAGTCCCGTTGATTTTGGTGCCAAAACAA
ACTCCCATTGACGTCAATGGGGTGGAGACTTGGAAATCCCCGTGAGTCAAACCGCTATCCACGCCCATTG
ATGTACTGCCAAAACCGCATCACCATGGTAATAGCGATGACTAATACGTAGATGTACTGCCAAGTAGGAA
AGTCCCATAAGGTCATGTACTGGGCATAATGCCAGGCGGGCCATTTACCGTCATTGACGTCAATAGGGGG
CGTACTTGGCATATGATACACTTGATGTACTGCCAAGTGGGCAGTTTACCGTAAATACTCCACCCATTGA
CGTCAATGGAAAGTCCCTATTGGCGTTACTATGGGAACATACGTCATTATTGACGTCAATGGGCGGGGGT
CGTTGGGCGGTCAGCCAGGCGGGCCATTTACCGTAAGTTATGTAACGCGGAACTCCATATATGGGCTATG
AACTAATGACCCCGTAATTGATTACTATTAATAACTAATGCATGGCGGTAATACGGTTATCCACAGAATC
AGGGGATAACGCAGGAAAGAACATGTGAGCAAAAGGCCAGCAAAAGGCCAGGAACCGTAAAAAGGCCGCG
TTGCTGGCGTTTTTCCATAGGCTCCGCCCCCCTGACGAGCATCACAAAAATCGACGCTCAAGTCAGAGGT
GGCGAAACCCGACAGGACTATAAAGATACCAGGCGTTTCCCCCTGGAAGCTCCCTCGTGCGCTCTCCTGT
TCCGACCCTGCCGCTTACCGGATACCTGTCCGCCTTTCTCCCTTCGGGAAGCGTGGCGCTTTCTCATAGC
TCACGCTGTAGGTATCTCAGTTCGGTGTAGGTCGTTCGCTCCAAGCTGGGCTGTGTGCACGAACCCCCCG
TTCAGCCCGACCGCTGCGCCTTATCCGGTAACTATCGTCTTGAGTCCAACCCGGTAAGACACGACTTATC
GCCACTGGCAGCAGCCACTGGTAACAGGATTAGCAGAGCGAGGTATGTAGGCGGTGCTACAGAGTTCTTG
AAGTGGTGGCCTAACTACGGCTACACTAGAAGAACAGTATTTGGTATCTGCGCTCTGCTGAAGCCAGTTA
CCTTCGGAAAAAGAGTTGGTAGCTCTTGATCCGGCAAACAAACCACCGCTGGTAGCGGTGGTTTTTTTGT
TTGCAAGCAGCAGATT
Features (pLannotate 1.2.2; 15 found; start..end, strand, type, name):
    246..262     +  polyA_signal   bGH poly(A) signal (fragment): bovine growth hormone polyadenylation signal
    353..400     -  polyA_signal   HSV TK poly(A) signal: herpes simplex virus thymidine kinase polyadenylation signal (Cole and Stacy, 1985)
    459..611     -  CDS            ble (fragment): BLE_KLEPN - Experimental evidence at protein level: Swiss-Prot protein existence level 1. Binding protein with a strong affinity to the bleomycin family of antibiotics. Binds to CL990; an antimitotic-antibiotic compound. From Klebsiella pneumoniae.
    632..1426    -  CDS            NeoR/KanR: aminoglycoside phosphotransferase from Tn5; aph(3')-II (or nptII); confers resistance to neomycin, kanamycin, and G418 (Geneticin®)
   1461..1818    -  promoter       SV40 promoter: SV40 enhancer and early promoter
   1820..1924    -  promoter       AmpR promoter: bla
   1951..2379    +  rep_origin     f1 ori (sequence partly withheld): f1 bacteriophage origin of replication; arrow indicates direction of (+) strand synthesis
   2413..2534    -  polyA_signal   SV40 poly(A) signal: SV40 polyadenylation signal
   2557..2641    -  CDS            large T antigen (fragment): large T antigen from SV40 (simian virus 40)
   2658..2684    -  misc_feature   MCS (fragment): multiple cloning site
   2685..3563    -  CDS            EHMT1 (fragment): EHMT1_HUMAN - Also known as EUHMTASE1, GLP, KIAA1876, KMT1D. Experimental evidence at protein level: Swiss-Prot protein existence level 1. Histone methyltransferase that specifically mono- and dimethylates 'Lys-9' of histone H3 (H3K9me1 and H3K9me2, respectively) in euchromatin. H3K9me represents a specific tag for epigenetic transcriptional repression by recruiting HP1 proteins to methylated histones. Also weakly methylates 'Lys-27' of histone H3 (H3K27me). Also required for DNA methylation, the histone methyltransferase activity is not required for DNA methylation, suggesting that these 2 ac
   3579..4295    -  CDS            EGFP: EGFP is a basic (constitutively fluorescent) green fluorescent protein published in 1996, derived from Aequorea victoria. It is reported to be a rapidly-maturing weak dimer with moderate acid sensitivity.
   4340..4543    -  promoter       CMV promoter: human cytomegalovirus (CMV) immediate early promoter
   4544..4847    -  enhancer       CMV enhancer: human cytomegalovirus immediate early enhancer
   5022..24      -  rep_origin     ori (across the origin): high-copy-number ColE1/pMB1/pBR322/pUC origin of replication
