[The description below was written by a language model from this plasmid's Addgene catalogue record and pLannotate feature annotations shown in this document.]
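Description:
EGFP_EHMT1_N300 is a mammalian expression plasmid built on the pEGFP-C1 backbone that produces a truncated form of human EHMT1 (also called G9a-like protein, GLP, or KMT1D), limited to the N-terminal 300 amino acids and fused to the C-terminus of EGFP. The roughly 900 bp insert was derived from fibroblast cDNA and introduced by restriction cloning, although the record does not state the sites used. In the sequenced 5.6 kb plasmid, the CMV immediate-early enhancer and promoter drive a continuous EGFP–EHMT1 fragment reading frame, followed by remnants of the multiple cloning site and the SV40 polyadenylation signal that terminates the transcript.

The plasmid replicates at high copy in E. coli from a ColE1/pUC-type origin and also carries an f1 origin for single-stranded DNA production. Selection relies on the Tn5 NeoR/KanR aminoglycoside phosphotransferase gene, which sits behind both a bacterial (bla-type) promoter and the SV40 early promoter and ends with the HSV TK polyadenylation signal. The same cassette therefore gives kanamycin resistance in bacteria and can give G418 resistance in transfected mammalian cells. The short ble, bGH poly(A) and large T antigen fragments in the annotation are partial matches within backbone sequence, not functional elements.

Full-length EHMT1 is a histone H3 lysine 9 mono- and dimethyltransferase associated with transcriptional repression. This construct expresses only its N-terminal region with a fluorescent tag, so the localisation and behaviour of that domain can be followed in living or fixed cells. The associated publication concerns a cytoplasmic N-terminal form of EHMT1 and its role in viral inclusion body maturation and viral replication.
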