Addgene plasmid #228814: EGFP_EHMT1_N300
Purpose: Expression of human EHMT1 N-terminal 300 aa only
Depositing lab: Shravanti Rampalli. Depositing organization: Institute for Stem Cell Science and Regenerative Medicine (inStem), India. Publication: A cytoplasmic form of EHMT1N methylates viral proteins to enable inclusion body maturation and efficient viral replication. Biligiri KK, Sharma NR, Mohanty A, Sarkar DP, Vemula PK, Rampalli S. PLoS Biol. 2024 Nov 7;22(11):e3002871. doi: 10.1371/journal.pbio.3002871. eCollection 2024 Nov. PubMed 39509467.
Backbone
  Vector backbone: pEGFP-C1
  Backbone size w/o insert (bp): 4733
  Vector type: Mammalian Expression
Growth in bacteria
  Bacterial resistance: Kanamycin, 50 μg/mL
  Growth temperature: 37°C
  Growth strain: DH5alpha
  Copy number: High Copy
Gene/Insert
  Gene/Insert name: EHMT1 (alt name: G9a-like protein (GLP))
  Species: H. sapiens (human)
  Insert size (bp): 900
  Mutation: contains aa 1-300 only
  Entrez Gene: EHMT1 (a.k.a. EHMT1-IT1, EUHMTASE1, Eu-HMTase1, FP13812, GLP, GLP1, KLEFS1, KMT1D)
  Tag / fusion protein: EGFP (N terminal on backbone)
  Cloning method: Restriction Enzyme; 5′ cloning site unknown (unknown if destroyed)
Resource information
  A portion of this plasmid was derived from a plasmid made by: cDNA from Fibroblasts
Terms and licenses: Academic/Nonprofit Terms; Industry Terms: Not Available to Industry
Depositor comments: Please visit https://doi.org/10.1101/2023.11.01.564969 for bioRxiv preprint.
How to cite: EGFP_EHMT1_N300 was a gift from Shravanti Rampalli (Addgene plasmid # 228814 ; http://n2t.net/addgene:228814 ; RRID:Addgene_228814)
